>Addgene plasmid #239151 | TR14_I2_frizzled | addgene full sequence | sequence record 483080 | Addgene NGS Result
TCAAAAAACCCCTCAAGACCCGTTTAGAGGCCCCAAGGGGTTATGCTAGGCGCGCCGGATCCTAATACGA
CTCACTATAGGGAGAATTAACCCTCACTAAAGGGAGACCTTCGTCATCGTTTGAGAAGCAGCGGGTAACA
GATAGAGCAAGCTAAACACTCCAATTCTGAAGATCAGCTTCTCAAGATCATTAGTTTTTGATCCTCCAGT
CTTAATAATCGTACGAATTTTGAAGAGAGATACAAATCCAGCGATAAGGAAACATGCGCCGAGGAGTAGA
GATAGACAAAGTGGGACAACGAGGAAGTATCTCACGATAGTGGGATCTGTCAAACCCGTGAAACAGACAC
CTGATAGGGGGTCTCCATCAACTTTTCCCATTGCCAAGAGACAGATTGTCATAGCTGCGGGGATGGCCCA
AGCGGCGAAATGCAGATACTGAGCATTCCTGAAGATCGCTTCATGAGCCCAATGACACTTTGCGGCAAGG
TACCAAGTGATAGTCAAAACGACCCACCAAATGTGACCAGCCATTGAGAAAAAGGTCACTTCTATAGTGT
CACCTAAATCTCCCTATAGTGAGTCGTATTAGGATCCGGCGCGCCTAGCATAACCCCTTGGGGCCTCTAA
ACGGGTCTTGAGGGGTTTTTTGACGCGTGCTTCCTCGCTCACTGACTCGCTGCGCTCGGTCGTTCGGCTG
CGGCGAGCGGTATCAGCTCACTCAAAGGCGGTAATACGGTTATCCACAGAATCAGGGGATAACGCAGGAA
AGAACATGTGAGCAAAAGGCCAGCAAAAGGCCAGGAACCGTAAAAAGGCCGCGTTGCTGGCGTTTTTCCA
TAGGCTCCGCCCCCCTGACGAGCATCACAAAAATCGACGCTCAAGTCAGAGGTGGCGAAACCCGACAGGA
CTATAAAGATACCAGGCGTTTCCCCCTGGAAGCTCCCTCGTGCGCTCTCCTGTTCCGACCCTGCCGCTTA
CCGGATACCTGTCCGCCTTTCTCCCTTCGGGAAGCGTGGCGCTTTCTCATAGCTCACGCTGTAGGTATCT
CAGTTCGGTGTAGGTCGTTCGCTCCAAGCTGGGCTGTGTGCACGAACCCCCCGTTCAGCCCGACCGCTGC
GCCTTATCCGGTAACTATCGTCTTGAGTCCAACCCGGTAAGACACGACTTATCGCCACTGGCAGCAGCCA
CTGGTAACAGGATTAGCAGAGCGAGGTATGTAGGCGGTGCTACAGAGTTCTTGAAGTGGTGGCCTAACTA
CGGCTACACTAGAAGAACAGTATTTGGTATCTGCGCTCTGCTGAAGCCAGTTACCTTCGGAAAAAGAGTT
GGTAGCTCTTGATCCGGCAAACAAACCACCGCTGGTAGCGGTGGTTTTTTTGTTTGCAAGCAGCAGATTA
CGCGCAGAAAAAAAGGATCTCAAGAAGATCCTTTGATCTTTTCTACGGGGTCTGACGCTCAGTGGAACGA
AAACTCACGTTAAGGGATTTTGGTCATGAGATTATCAAAAAGGATCTTCACCTAGATCCTTTTAAATTAA
AAATGAAGTTTTAAATCAATCTAAAGTATATATGAGTAAACTTGGTCTGACAGTTACCAATGCTTAATCA
GTGAGGCACCTATCTCAGCGATCTGTCTATTTCGTTCATCCATAGTTGCCTGGCTCCCCGTCGTGTAGAT
AACTACGATACGGGAGGGCTTACCATCTGGCCCCAGTGCTGCAATGATACCGCGAGACCCACGCTCACCG
GCTCCAGATTTATCAGCAATAAACCAGCCAGCCGGAAGGGCCGAGCGCAGAAGTGGTCCTGCAACTTTAT
CCGCCTCCATCCAGTCTATTAATTGTTGCCGGGAAGCTAGAGTAAGTAGTTCGCCAGTTAATAGTTTGCG
CAACGTTGTTGCCATTGCTACAGGCATCGTGGTGTCACGCTCGTCGTTTGGTATGGCTTCATTCAGCTCC
GGTTCCCAACGATCAAGGCGAGTTACATGATCCCCCATGTTGTGCAAAAAAGCGGTTAGCTCCTTCGGTC
CTCCGATCGTTGTCAGAAGTAAGTTGGCCGCAGTGTTATCACTCATGGTTATGGCAGCACTGCATAATTC
TCTTACTGTCATGCCATCCGTAAGATGCTTTTCTGTGACTGGTGAGTACTCAACCAAGTCATTCTGAGAA
TAGTGTATGCGGCGACCGAGTTGCTCTTGCCCGGCGTCAATACGGGATAATACCGCGCCACATAGCAGAA
CTTTAAAAGTGCTCATCATTGGAAAACGTTCTTCGGGGCGAAAACTCTCAAGGATCTTACCGCTGTTGAG
ATCCAGTTCGATGTAACCCACTCGTGCACCCAACTGATCTTCAGCATCTTTTACTTTCACCAGCGTTTCT
GGGTGAGCAAAAACAGGAAGGCAAAATGCCGCAAAAAAGGGAATAAGGGCGACACGGAAATGTTGAATAC
TCATACTCTTCCTTTTTCAATTCAGAAGAACTCGTCAAGAAGGCGATAGAAGGCGATGCGCTGCGAATCG
GGAGCGGCGATACCGTAAAGCACGAGGAAGCGGTCAGCCCATTCGCCGCCAAGCTCTTCAGCAATATCAC
GGGTAGCCAACGCTATGTCCTGATAGCGGTCCGCCACACCCAGCCGGCCACAGTCGATGAATCCAGAAAA
GCGGCCATTTTCCACCATGATATTCGGCAAGCAGGCATCGCCATGGGTCACGACGAGATCCTCGCCGTCG
GGCATGCGCGCCTTGAGCCTGGCGAACAGTTCGGCTGGCGCGAGCCCCTGATGCTCTTCGTCCAGATCAT
CCTGATCGACAAGACCGGCTTCCATCCGAGTACGTGCTCGCTCGATGCGATGTTTCGCTTGGTGGTCGAA
TGGGCAGGTAGCCGGATCAAGCGTATGCAGCCGCCGCATTGCATCAGCCATGATGGATACTTTCTCGGCA
GGAGCAAGGTGGGATGACAGGAGATCCTGCCCCGGCACTTCGCCCAATAGCAGCCAGTCCCTTCCCGCTT
CAGTGACAACGTCGAGCACAGCTGCGCAAGGAACGCCCGTCGTGGCCAGCCACGATAGCCGCGCTGCCTC
GTCCTGCAGTTCATTCAGGGCACCGGACAGGTCGGTCTTGACAAAAAGAACCGGGCGCCCCTGCGCTGAC
AGCCGGAACACGGCGGCATCAGAGCAGCCGATTGTCTGTTGTGCCCAGTCATAGCCGAATAGCCTCTCCA
CCCAAGCGGCCGGAGAACCTGCGTGCAATCCATCTTGTTCAATCATGCGAAACGATCCTCATCCTGTCTC
TTGATCAGATCTTGATCCCCTGCGCCATCAGATCATTGGCGGCAAGAAAGCCATCCAGTTTACTTTGCAG
GGCTTCCCAACCTTACCAGAGGGCGCCCCAGCTGGCAATTCCGGTTCGCTTGCTGTCCATAAAACCGCCC
AGTCTAGCTATCGCCATGTAAGCCCACTGCAAGCTACCTGCTTTCTCTTTGCGCTTGCGTTTTCCCTTGT
CCAGATAGCCCAGTAGCTGACATTCATCCGGGGTCAGCACCGTTTCTGCGGACTGGCTTTCTACGTGTTC
CGCTTCCTTTAGCAGCCCTTGCGCCCTGAATTTTGTTAAAATTCGCGTTAAATTTTTGTTAAATCAGCTC
ATTTTTTAACCAATAGGCCGAAATCGACGCG
Features (pLannotate 1.2.2; 13 found; start..end, strand, type, name):
      2..49      -  terminator     T7 terminator: transcription terminator for bacteriophage T7 RNA polymerase
     63..81      +  promoter       T7 promoter: promoter for bacteriophage T7 RNA polymerase
     85..103     +  promoter       T3 promoter: promoter for bacteriophage T3 RNA polymerase
    130..549     -  CDS            FZD8 (fragment): FZD8_CHICK - Also known as FZ8. Experimental evidence at transcript level: Swiss-Prot protein existence level 2. Receptor for Wnt proteins. Most of frizzled receptors are coupled to the beta-catenin canonical signaling pathway, which leads to the activation of disheveled proteins, inhibition of GSK-3 kinase, nuclear accumulation of beta-catenin and activation of Wnt target genes. A second signaling pathway involving PKC and calcium fluxes has been seen for some family members, but it is not yet clear if it represents a distinct pathway or if it can be integrated in the canonical pathway, as PK
    551..569     -  promoter       SP6 promoter: promoter for bacteriophage SP6 RNA polymerase
    573..591     -  promoter       T7 promoter: promoter for bacteriophage T7 RNA polymerase
    605..652     +  terminator     T7 terminator: transcription terminator for bacteriophage T7 RNA polymerase
    835..1423    -  rep_origin     ori: high-copy-number ColE1/pMB1/pBR322/pUC origin of replication
   1594..2454    -  CDS            AmpR: β-lactamase; bla; confers resistance to ampicillin, carbenicillin, and related antibiotics
   2455..2471    -  promoter       AmpR promoter (fragment): bla
   2475..3266    -  CDS            neo: KKA2_KLEPN - Also known as kan, nptII. Experimental evidence at protein level: Swiss-Prot protein existence level 1. Resistance to kanamycin, neomycin, paromomycin, ribostamycin, butirosin and gentamicin B. From Klebsiella pneumoniae.
   3298..3597    -  CDS            tnpA (fragment): TN5P_ECOLX - Also known as tnp. Experimental evidence at protein level: Swiss-Prot protein existence level 1. Mediates transposition of transposon Tn5 by a 'cut and paste' mechanism. First, the monomeric transposase binds the 19 bp inverted DNA repeats flanking the transposon. Then, dimerization of the DNA- bound transposase creates a synaptic DNA complex. After nicking of the first DNA strand, excision of the transposon proceeds through a series of intermediates. The transposase then mediates the insertion of the transposon at a new site by strand transfer. The activity of the wild- type tran
   3600..3666    -  rep_origin     M13 ori (fragment): M13 bacteriophage origin of replication; arrow indicates direction of (+) strand synthesis
