[The description below was written by a language model from this plasmid's Addgene catalogue record and pLannotate feature annotations shown in this document.]
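Description:
TR14_I2_frizzled is a small (about 3.7 kb) bacterial plasmid built on the pJC53.2 backbone, a vector designed for in vitro transcription of riboprobes and double-stranded RNA. It carries a fragment of a frizzled transcript from the rat tapeworm Hymenolepis diminuta, identified by the depositor as a contig from that species' transcriptome assembly. The automated annotation picks up roughly 420 nt of the insert as a partial match to a vertebrate Frizzled-8 Wnt receptor. This reflects homology to the frizzled family rather than the actual source of the sequence. The plasmid replicates in E. coli from a high-copy ColE1/pUC-type origin and carries both a β-lactamase gene (ampicillin resistance) and a neo/nptII gene (kanamycin resistance), matching the dual selection listed in the record. Short fragments annotated as Tn5 transposase and an M13 origin appear to be backbone remnants next to the kanamycin cassette.

The insert sits in a symmetrical arrangement of phage promoters. Two T7 promoters face inward from either side, each backed by a T7 terminator positioned to stop transcription coming from the opposite promoter. T7 polymerase can therefore transcribe both strands of the insert, which can anneal into dsRNA for RNAi knockdown. Nested inside the T7 promoters are a T3 promoter on one side and an SP6 promoter on the other, so either strand can be transcribed separately to make a single-stranded riboprobe. From the annotated orientation of the frizzled match, T3 would be expected to give the antisense strand and SP6 the sense strand, although the record does not say this explicitly. The stated uses are riboprobe synthesis for expression analysis and dsRNA production for gene knockdown, in the context of work on stem cell-driven regeneration in tapeworms.
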