Addgene plasmid #239151: TR14_I2_frizzled
Purpose: riboprobes (SP6 or T3) and dsRNA (T7)
Depositing lab: Phillip Newmark. Depositing organization: Morgridge Institute for Research. Publication: Region-specific regulation of stem cell-driven regeneration in tapeworms. Rozario T, Quinn EB, Wang J, Davis RE, Newmark PA. eLife. 2019 Sep 24;8. pii: 48958. doi: 10.7554/eLife.48958. PubMed 31549962.
Backbone
  Vector backbone: pJC53.2
  Vector type: RNAi ; riboprobe synthesis
Growth in bacteria
  Bacterial resistance: Ampicillin and Kanamycin, 100 & 50 μg/mL
  Growth temperature: 37°C
  Growth strain: DH5alpha
  Copy number: High Copy
Gene/Insert
  Gene/Insert name: frizzled (alt names: GHNR01010451.1; HD_tophat_10896)
  Species: Hymenolepis diminuta
  Cloning method: Other
Terms and licenses: Academic/Nonprofit Terms; Industry Terms: Not Available to Industry
Depositor comments: contig listed under transcriptome: GHNR00000000.1
How to cite: TR14_I2_frizzled was a gift from Phillip Newmark (Addgene plasmid # 239151 ; http://n2t.net/addgene:239151 ; RRID:Addgene_239151)
