>Addgene plasmid #239151 | TR14_I2_frizzled | depositor partial sequence | sequence record 469741 | HD_tophat_10896
GTCAATTCCGTCAAGCATAACGCTTCGGTTCGTTTGGTTGTTTTTCGCTGTGTCTCGAAGATGGTGTCTC
GGATCGTCTCTCTTACCCTCTTCATACATCTATCGTTCTGTGTGGATATTCAACGAGGTCCAGAAAATCC
TTACGCCGAAACTTCAAAATGCGAACTTATTCGTATTCCTGTTTGTCAAGGTCTACCCTACAATACTACC
ATTCTCCCCAATATCATGGGCCACACTTCTCAAGAAGAAGCTGGTCAAGACATTACTCAGTATAACTCAC
TTGTGAAAATACCTTGTAGCCCTTCTCTCAAACTATTCCTTTGTTCTTTATACTTCCCTGTTTGTACGCA
ATTGCATAAACCTTTACCTCCCTGTCGTTCTTTGTGCGAACAGAATCGACAACGGTGCGAACCCATTATG
CGTTCATTTAGTTTTCAGGTAAGCTGGTATTTATCAGTCGACATCTGAAATTTTCTAGTGGCCTGCCACC
ATGCAGTGTGAGGACTTCCCTGAAAACGAGCTTTGCGTATCTGAAGCAAAACGAGACACTAAAGAAACAG
TTGAAGCAACTTTAGAATGCCCTGAAGAAATGAGGGTTAGTTCTATATTTGTTTTGGTTATGCTTTGTCC
TTTAGGTTCCTCCCAGTTTTGAGTTCAGGATTCGGTTAAACAACAAACAGGTCATCCCAAATTGTGGTAT
GCCATGCAATCGTCATTTCTTCAGTCAGTCAAAAAGGATTAAATTCTCTCGTTTGTGGATTGGATTATGG
AGTGGTCTATGTGCAGCCTCAACTCTCTTTACGATTCTAACTTTCTTCATTGATATTAATCGGTTCCAGT
ATCCGGAAAGACCGATTATTTTCCTATCGATGTGTTATTTCATGGTCGCGATAACTTATATAACCGGACT
ATTTCTTGGTGATAAGATTTCCTGTGCAGGTCCATTCCCACCTTCCAATATGGATACAACCTCCAGTTTG
ACGTCGAAATCGTTGTCATCTTTATCTTATCCTCTACTTATCACTCAAGGAACCAAGTTTGAGGGTTGTA
CAATTCTCTTCATGATGCTCTACTTTTTCTCAATGGCTGGTCACATTTGGTGGGTCGTTTTGACTATCAC
TTGGTACCTTGCCGCAAAGTGTCATTGGGCTCATGAAGCGATCTTCAGGAATGCTCAGTATCTGCATTTC
GCCGCTTGGGCCATCCCCGCAGCTATGACAATCTGTCTCTTGGCAATGGGAAAAGTCGATGGAGACCCCC
TATCAGGTGTCTGTTTCACGGGTTTGACAGATCCCACTATCGTGAGATACTTCCTCGTTGTCCCACTTTG
TCTATCTCTACTCCTCGGCGCATGTTTCCTTATCGCTGGATTTGTATCTCTCTTCAAAATTCGTACGATT
ATTAAGACTGGAGGATCAAAAACTAATGATCTTGAGAAGCTGATCTTCAGAATTGGAGTGTTTAGCTTGC
TCTATCTGTTACCCGCTGCTGTTGTAATAGCGTGTTATATCTATGAATCTCAGAAAATGGATGGTTGGAT
GCTGACTTGGTACACAAATGAAGTTTGCAGGAACTATGATTTACGAAAAATCGCCGGATTATCGAAGTGT
ATTGCTCAATTGCATCAAATTCTCGGGGACTCAGAGCAGCTCTCGAAAGGCGACGTTTTCGATAAAATGG
ATACTCCAACATTTGAATTATTCATGATAAAGTATCTAATGACTCTGATTGTTGGAATAACTAGTGGAAT
TTGGGTCTGGAGTTCGAAAACTCTCCATTCTTGGCATGTGTTCTTTGCAAGGATTTGCCGATGTACTCCA
CCTCCTAATCCCCAGGCCAATCAGATGGTTGTTGCTCAAGGCAACAGGCAACTACAAGGTCGTGGTGGCT
ACGGACAAGTGAAAACACAGCAACAGCAGACATTGCTCGAAGCTACAGGACCAGGAAAAATGCCAATGAC
AGAACTAGGGGGTTCTACAAATTGGGCAACGCGAGGTCAACCTTCTGGTGCCCCTACTAACACAGATAAC
ACAGGGGGATACAATTGGCCACCCTCTGCTTCTCAAACGATGACGTATTTTGAGCACTCTCAACTTCAGT
GAGAAAAGATTTGGTCTTCTTGGTCTGCATTTAAGCCCAAAGTCATTTGGTATCTCGTTTAAATGAAAAT
CCTTCTCCACTCTCCAACCAATAATCTACCTGCTTGACAATCCCGTCATCTCCATCATTATTTGAGTACT
TCTTTTCACTTCATCGTCTCCTATCATCATCATCATCAGGGTCTATAAGTACTATTACTACTTTGTTTCT
CTCTTTTTTCCAAACTATCTTACATGCGTGCACGCAGAAAACAAATTCTTAAGTCAGCGCCCAAATTGTA
CATAAAGCAACGGTGAACTTAAATATTTCTGGTTTGAACTCGCATCCTTCTTTGTTGTGTGTGCATCAGC
ACGTGGAAATTTCTTTCCCGCTCTCCTCCCCTCCCCCTCATCACATTTTCGGTCCCTTTTACGGCGAATA
TTGACGAAAGTACTATGACTGCACTGGTGTTCTGATTTAAATTAAAATGGGGTTATAGCCTGGCTACATT
ATATACTTTTGGGGTCAGGACCTTGCATTTAGTAGCTTTACGCTTCCTATTCACCTTTTTCAGGTCAAGG
CATATTACGGTG
